>Addgene plasmid #213406 | β2AR-PPI-CALPon1.0 (APEX) | addgene full sequence | sequence record 421877 | Addgene NGS Result
TTAATGTAGTCTTATGCAATACTCTTGTAGTCTTGCAACATGGTAACGATGAGTTAGCAACATGCCTTAC
AAGGAGAGAAAAAGCACCGTGCATGCCGATTGGTGGAAGTAAGGTGGTACGATCGTGCCTTATTAGGAAG
GCAACAGACGGGTCTGACATGGATTGGACGAACCACTGAATTGCCGCATTGCAGAGATATTGTATTTAAG
TGCCTAGCTCGATACATAAACGGGTCTCTCTGGTTAGACCAGATCTGAGCCTGGGAGCTCTCTGGCTAAC
TAGGGAACCCACTGCTTAAGCCTCAATAAAGCTTGCCTTGAGTGCTTCAAGTAGTGTGTGCCCGTCTGTT
GTGTGACTCTGGTAACTAGAGATCCCTCAGACCCTTTTAGTCAGTGTGGAAAATCTCTAGCAGTGGCGCC
CGAACAGGGACTTGAAAGCGAAAGGGAAACCAGAGGAGCTCTCTCGACGCAGGACTCGGCTTGCTGAAGC
GCGCACGGCAAGAGGCGAGGGGCGGCGACTGGTGAGTACGCCAAAAATTTTGACTAGCGGAGGCTAGAAG
GAGAGAGATGGGTGCGAGAGCGTCAGTATTAAGCGGGGGAGAATTAGATCGCGATGGGAAAAAATTCGGT
TAAGGCCAGGGGGAAAGAAAAAATATAAATTAAAACATATAGTATGGGCAAGCAGGGAGCTAGAACGATT
CGCAGTTAATCCTGGCCTGTTAGAAACATCAGAAGGCTGTAGACAAATACTGGGACAGCTACAACCATCC
CTTCAGACAGGATCAGAAGAACTTAGATCATTATATAATACAGTAGCAACCCTCTATTGTGTGCATCAAA
GGATAGAGATAAAAGACACCAAGGAAGCTTTAGACAAGATAGAGGAAGAGCAAAACAAAAGTAAGACCAC
CGCACAGCAAGCGGCCGCTGATCTTCAGACCTGGAGGAGGAGATATGAGGGACAATTGGAGAAGTGAATT
ATATAAATATAAAGTAGTAAAAATTGAACCATTAGGAGTAGCACCCACCAAGGCAAAGAGAAGAGTGGTG
CAGAGAGAAAAAAGAGCAGTGGGAATAGGAGCTTTGTTCCTTGGGTTCTTGGGAGCAGCAGGAAGCACTA
TGGGCGCAGCGTCAATGACGCTGACGGTACAGGCCAGACAATTATTGTCTGGTATAGTGCAGCAGCAGAA
CAATTTGCTGAGGGCTATTGAGGCGCAACAGCATCTGTTGCAACTCACAGTCTGGGGCATCAAGCAGCTC
CAGGCAAGAATCCTGGCTGTGGAAAGATACCTAAAGGATCAACAGCTCCTGGGGATTTGGGGTTGCTCTG
GAAAACTCATTTGCACCACTGCTGTGCCTTGGAATGCTAGTTGGAGTAATAAATCTCTGGAACAGATTTG
GAATCACACGACCTGGATGGAGTGGGACAGAGAAATTAACAATTACACAAGCTTAATACACTCCTTAATT
GAAGAATCGCAAAACCAGCAAGAAAAGAATGAACAAGAATTATTGGAATTAGATAAATGGGCAAGTTTGT
GGAATTGGTTTAACATAACAAATTGGCTGTGGTATATAAAATTATTCATAATGATAGTAGGAGGCTTGGT
AGGTTTAAGAATAGTTTTTGCTGTACTTTCTATAGTGAATAGAGTTAGGCAGGGATATTCACCATTATCG
TTTCAGACCCACCTCCCAACCCCGAGAGCGCTGCCGTCTGGACCGATGGCTGTGTGGAAGTGCTCGCCGA
TAGTGGAAACAGACGCCCCAGCACTCGTCCTAGGGCAAAGGATCTGCAGTAATGAGAATTCTAGATCTTG
AGACAAATGGCAGTATTCATCCACAATTTTAAAAGAAAAGGGGGGATTGGGGGGTACAGTGCAGGGGAAA
GAATAGTAGACATAATAGCAACAGACATACAAACTAAAGAATTACAAAAACAAATTACAAAAATTCAAAA
TTTTCGGGTTTATTACAGGGACAGCAGAGATCCACTTTGGCGCCGGCTCGAGGGGGCCCGGGGTTATTAA
TAGTAATCAATTACGGGGTCATTAGTTCATAGCCCATATATGGAGTTCCGCGTTACATAACTTACGGTAA
ATGGCCCGCCTGGCTGACCGCCCAACGACCCCCGCCCATTGACGTCAATAATGACGTATGTTCCCATAGT
AACGCCAATAGGGACTTTCCATTGACGTCAATGGGTGGAGTATTTACGGTAAACTGCCCACTTGGCAGTA
CATCAAGTGTATCATATGCCAAGTACGCCCCCTATTGACGTCAATGACGGTAAATGGCCCGCCTGGCATT
ATGCCCAGTACATGACCTTATGGGACTTTCCTACTTGGCAGTACATCTACGTATTAGTCATCGCTATTAC
CATGGTGATGCGGTTTTGGCAGTACATCAATGGGCGTGGATAGCGGTTTGACTCACGGGGATTTCCAAGT
CTCCACCCCATTGACGTCAATGGGAGTTTGTTTTGGCACCAAAATCAACGGGACTTTCCAAAATGTCGTA
ACAACTCCGCCCCATTGACGCAAATGGGCGGTAGGCGTGTACGGTGGGAGGTCTATATAAGCAGAGCTCT
CTGGCTAACTGTCGGGATCCACCATGGGGCAACCCGGGAACGGCAGCGCCTTCTTGCTGGCACCCAATAG
AAGCCATGCGCCGGACCACGACGTCACGCAGCAGAGGGACGAGGTGTGGGTGGTGGGCATGGGCATCGTC
ATGTCTCTCATCGTCCTGGCCATCGTGTTTGGCAATGTGCTGGTCATCACAGCCATTGCCAAGTTCGAGC
GTCTGCAGACGGTCACCAACTACTTCATCACTTCACTGGCCTGTGCTGATCTGGTCATGGGCCTGGCAGT
GGTGCCCTTTGGGGCCGCCCATATTCTTATGAAAATGTGGACTTTTGGCAACTTCTGGTGCGAGTTTTGG
ACTTCCATTGATGTGCTGTGCGTCACGGCCAGCATTGAGACCCTGTGCGTGATCGCAGTGGATCGCTACT
TTGCCATTACTTCACCTTTCAAGTACCAGAGCCTGCTGACCAAGAATAAGGCCCGGGTGATCATTCTGAT
GGTGTGGATTGTGTCAGGCCTTACCTCCTTCTTGCCCATTCAGATGCACTGGTACCGGGCCACCCACCAG
GAAGCCATCAACTGCTATGCCAATGAGACCTGCTGTGACTTCTTCACGAACCAAGCCTATGCCATTGCCT
CTTCCATCGTGTCCTTCTACGTTCCCCTGGTGATCATGGTCTTCGTCTACTCCAGGGTCTTTCAGGAGGC
CAAAAGGCAGCTCCAGAAGATTGACAAATCTGAGGGCCGCTTCCATGTCCAGAACCTTAGCCAGGTGGAG
CAGGATGGGCGGACGGGGCATGGACTCCGCAGATCTTCCAAGTTCTGCTTGAAGGAGCACAAAGCCCTCA
AGACGTTAGGCATCATCATGGGCACTTTCACCCTCTGCTGGCTGCCCTTCTTCATCGTTAACATTGTGCA
TGTGATCCAGGATAACCTCATCCGTAAGGAAGTTTACATCCTCCTAAATTGGATAGGCTATGTCAATTCT
GGTTTCAATCCCCTTATCTACTGCCGGAGCCCAGATTTCAGGATTGCCTTCCAGGAGCTTCTGTGCCTGC
GCAGGTCTTCTTTGAAGGCCTATGGGAATGGCTACTCCAGCAACGGCAACACAGGGGAGCAGAGTGGATA
TCACGTGGAACAGGAGAAAGAAAATAAACTGCTGTGTGAAGACCTCCCAGGCACGGAAGACTTTGTGGGC
CATCAAGGTACTGTGCCTAGCGATAACATTGATTCACAAGGGAGGAATTGTAGTACAAATGACTCACTGC
TGGAGCTGGCCGAGAAGCTGGCCGGCCTGGACATCAACGGTGGAGCTAGCATGGAAGTCAGCGCCTTGGA
GAAGGAGGTCTCTGCCCTTGAAAAAGAGGTTTCAGCCCTCGAGAAAGAAGTCTCTGCGCTCGAAAAAGAA
GTGTCAGCGCTTGAGAAGGAGAACCTGTACTTCCAGAACACCGGTGGGCTGCTGCAGCTGCCCAGCGACA
AAGCCCTGCTGTCCGATCCCGTGTTCAGACCTCTGGTCGATAAGTATGCAGCCGACGAGGATGCTTTTTT
CGCAGATTACGCAGAAGCACATCAGAAGCTGTCAGAACTGGGATTTGCCGACGCCGCTAGCAAAGTTTCC
GCCCTCAAGGAAAAGGTCAGTGCTCTTAAAGAGAAAGTATCCGCACTCAAAGAGAAGGTTAGCGCACTGA
AAGAAAAGGTCAGCGCACTGAAAGAAGGATCCTCTGGTTCCGGAAGTGGCGGAGGAGGGTCAGTGAGCAA
GGGCGAGGAGCTGTTCACCGGGGTGGTGCCCATCCTGGTCGAGCTGGACGGCGACGTAAACGGCCACAAG
TTCAGCGTGTCCGGCGAGGGCGAGGGCGATGCCACCTACGGCAAGCTGACCCTGAAGTTCATCTGCACCA
CCGGCAAGCTGCCCGTGCCCTGGCCCACCCTCGTGACCACCCTGACCTACGGCGTGCAGTGCTTCAGCCG
CTACCCCGACCACATGAAGCAGCACGACTTCTTCAAGTCCGCCATGCCCGAAGGCTACGTCCAGGAGCGC
ACCATCTTCTTCAAGGACGACGGCAACTACAAGACCCGCGCCGAGGTGAAGTTCGAGGGCGACACCCTGG
TGAACCGCATCGAGCTGAAGGGCATCGACTTCAAGGAGGACGGCAACATCCTGGGGCACAAGCTGGAGTA
CAACTACAACAGCCACAACGTCTATATCATGGCCGACAAGCAGAAGAACGGCATCAAGGTGAACTTCAAG
ATCCGCCACAACATCGAGGACGGCAGCGTGCAGCTCGCCGACCACTACCAGCAGAACACCCCCATCGGCG
ACGGCCCCGTGCTGCTGCCCGACAACCACTACCTGAGCACCCAGTCCGCCCTGAGCAAAGACCCCAACGA
GAAGCGCGATCACATGGTCCTGCTGGAGTTCGTGACCGCCGCCGGGATCACTCTCGGCATGGACGAGCTG
TACAAGTCCGGTGGCTCTGGGAGCTCTAGTGGATCGACTAGTGGGAAATCATACCCAACAGTGTCCGCAG
ACTACCAGGATGCCGTGGAGAAAGCCAAGAAGAGGCTGGGAGGGTTTATCGCAGAAAAGAGGTGCGCACC
TCTGATGCTGAGACTGGCTTTCCACAGCGCAGGCACCTTTGACAAGCGAACCAAAACAGGCGGACCCTTT
GGAACAATCCGGCGCCCTGCTGAACTGGCACATAGTGCCAACAGTGGGCTGGACATCGCCGTGCGGCTGC
TGGAACCTCTGAAAGCAGAGTTCCCAATTCTGTCCTACGCCGATTTTTATCAGCTGGCAGGAGTGGTCGC
TGTGGAGGTCACTGGGGGCCCCAAGGTGCCTTTCCACCCAGGACGGGAGGACAAACCAGAACCACCTCCA
GAGGGGCGCCTGCCAGATCCGACAAAGGGCTCCGACCATCTGCGAGATGTGTTTGGGAAAGCTATGGGCC
TGACTGACCAGGATATCGTCGCACTGTCTGGAGGGCACACCCTTGGCGCCGCTCATAAGGAAAGGTCAGG
CTTCGAGGGACCCTGGACAAGCAACCCCCTGATTTTCGACAATTCTTACTTTACTGAACTGCTGAGTGGA
GAGAAGGAATAAACGCGTTAAGTCGACAATCAACCTCTGGATTACAAAATTTGTGAAAGATTGACTGGTA
TTCTTAACTATGTTGCTCCTTTTACGCTATGTGGATACGCTGCTTTAATGCCTTTGTATCATGCTATTGC
TTCCCGTATGGCTTTCATTTTCTCCTCCTTGTATAAATCCTGGTTGCTGTCTCTTTATGAGGAGTTGTGG
CCCGTTGTCAGGCAACGTGGCGTGGTGTGCACTGTGTTTGCTGACGCAACCCCCACTGGTTGGGGCATTG
CCACCACCTGTCAGCTCCTTTCCGGGACTTTCGCTTTCCCCCTCCCTATTGCCACGGCGGAACTCATCGC
CGCCTGCCTTGCCCGCTGCTGGACAGGGGCTCGGCTGTTGGGCACTGACAATTCCGTGGTGTTGTCGGGG
AAATCATCGTCCTTTCCTTGGCTGCTCGCCTGTGTTGCCACCTGGATTCTGCGCGGGACGTCCTTCTGCT
ACGTCCCTTCGGCCCTCAATCCAGCGGACCTTCCTTCCCGCGGCCTGCTGCCGGCTCTGCGGCCTCTTCC
GCGTCTTCGCCTTCGCCCTCAGACGAGTCGGATCTCCCTTTGGGCCGCCTCCCCGCGTCGACTTTAAGAC
CAATGACTTACAAGGCAGCTGTAGATCTTAGCCACTTTTTAAAAGAAAAGGGGGGACTGGAAGGGCTAAT
TCACTCCCAACGAAGACAAGATCTGCTTTTTGCTTGTACTGGGTCTCTCTGGTTAGACCAGATCTGAGCC
TGGGAGCTCTCTGGCTAACTAGGGAACCCACTGCTTAAGCCTCAATAAAGCTTGCCTTGAGTGCTTCAAG
TAGTGTGTGCCCGTCTGTTGTGTGACTCTGGTAACTAGAGATCCCTCAGACCCTTTTAGTCAGTGTGGAA
AATCTCTAGCAGTACGTATAGTAGTTCATGTCATCTTATTATTCAGTATTTATAACTTGCAAAGAAATGA
ATATCAGAGAGTGAGAGGAACTTGTTTATTGCAGCTTATAATGGTTACAAATAAAGCAATAGCATCACAA
ATTTCACAAATAAAGCATTTTTTTCACTGCATTCTAGTTGTGGTTTGTCCAAACTCATCAATGTATCTTA
TCATGTCTGGCTCTAGCTATCCCGCCCCTAACTCCGCCCATCCCGCCCCTAACTCCGCCCAGTTCCGCCC
ATTCTCCGCCCCATGGCTGACTAATTTTTTTTATTTATGCAGAGGCCGAGGCCGCCTCGGCCTCTGAGCT
ATTCCAGAAGTAGTGAGGAGGCTTTTTTGGAGGCCTAGGGACGTACCCAATTCGCCCTATAGTGAGTCGT
ATTACGCGCGCTCACTGGCCGTCGTTTTACAACGTCGTGACTGGGAAAACCCTGGCGTTACCCAACTTAA
TCGCCTTGCAGCACATCCCCCTTTCGCCAGCTGGCGTAATAGCGAAGAGGCCCGCACCGATCGCCCTTCC
CAACAGTTGCGCAGCCTGAATGGCGAATGGG
[124 nt withheld, positions 7172-7295]
C
[91 nt withheld, positions 7297-7387]
A
[49 nt withheld, positions 7389-7437]
CCTTTGACGTTGGAGTCCACGTTCTTT
[37 nt withheld, positions 7465-7501]
ACCCTATCTCGGTCTATTCTTTTGATTTATAAGGGATTTTGCCGATTTCGGCCTATTGGTTAAAAAATGA
GCTGATTTAACAAAAATTTAACGCGAATTTTAACAAAATATTAACGCTTACAATTTAGGTGGCACTTTTC
GGGGAAATGTGCGCGGAACCCCTATTTGTTTATTTTTCTAAATACATTCAAATATGTATCCGCTCATGAG
ACAATAACCCTGATAAATGCTTCAATAATATTGAAAAAGGAAGAGTATGAGTATTCAACATTTCCGTGTC
GCCCTTATTCCCTTTTTTGCGGCATTTTGCCTTCCTGTTTTTGCTCACCCAGAAACGCTGGTGAAAGTAA
AAGATGCTGAAGATCAGTTGGGTGCACGAGTGGGTTACATCGAACTGGATCTCAACAGCGGTAAGATCCT
TGAGAGTTTTCGCCCCGAAGAACGTTTTCCAATGATGAGCACTTTTAAAGTTCTGCTATGTGGCGCGGTA
TTATCCCGTATTGACGCCGGGCAAGAGCAACTCGGTCGCCGCATACACTATTCTCAGAATGACTTGGTTG
AGTACTCACCAGTCACAGAAAAGCATCTTACGGATGGCATGACAGTAAGAGAATTATGCAGTGCTGCCAT
AACCATGAGTGATAACACTGCGGCCAACTTACTTCTGACAACGATCGGAGGACCGAAGGAGCTAACCGCT
TTTTTGCACAACATGGGGGATCATGTAACTCGCCTTGATCGTTGGGAACCGGAGCTGAATGAAGCCATAC
CAAACGACGAGCGTGACACCACGATGCCTGTAGCAATGGCAACAACGTTGCGCAAACTATTAACTGGCGA
ACTACTTACTCTAGCTTCCCGGCAACAATTAATAGACTGGATGGAGGCGGATAAAGTTGCAGGACCACTT
CTGCGCTCGGCCCTTCCGGCTGGCTGGTTTATTGCTGATAAATCTGGAGCCGGTGAGCGTGGGTCTCGCG
GTATCATTGCAGCACTGGGGCCAGATGGTAAGCCCTCCCGTATCGTAGTTATCTACACGACGGGGAGTCA
GGCAACTATGGATGAACGAAATAGACAGATCGCTGAGATAGGTGCCTCACTGATTAAGCATTGGTAACTG
TCAGACCAAGTTTACTCATATATACTTTAGATTGATTTAAAACTTCATTTTTAATTTAAAAGGATCTAGG
TGAAGATCCTTTTTGATAATCTCATGACCAAAATCCCTTAACGTGAGTTTTCGTTCCACTGAGCGTCAGA
CCCCGTAGAAAAGATCAAAGGATCTTCTTGAGATCCTTTTTTTCTGCGCGTAATCTGCTGCTTGCAAACA
AAAAAACCACCGCTACCAGCGGTGGTTTGTTTGCCGGATCAAGAGCTACCAACTCTTTTTCCGAAGGTAA
CTGGCTTCAGCAGAGCGCAGATACCAAATACTGTTCTTCTAGTGTAGCCGTAGTTAGGCCACCACTTCAA
GAACTCTGTAGCACCGCCTACATACCTCGCTCTGCTAATCCTGTTACCAGTGGCTGCTGCCAGTGGCGAT
AAGTCGTGTCTTACCGGGTTGGACTCAAGACGATAGTTACCGGATAAGGCGCAGCGGTCGGGCTGAACGG
GGGGTTCGTGCACACAGCCCAGCTTGGAGCGAACGACCTACACCGAACTGAGATACCTACAGCGTGAGCT
ATGAGAAAGCGCCACGCTTCCCGAAGGGAGAAAGGCGGACAGGTATCCGGTAAGCGGCAGGGTCGGAACA
GGAGAGCGCACGAGGGAGCTTCCAGGGGGAAACGCCTGGTATCTTTATAGTCCTGTCGGGTTTCGCCACC
TCTGACTTGAGCGTCGATTTTTGTGATGCTCGTCAGGGGGGCGGAGCCTATGGAAAAACGCCAGCAACGC
GGCCTTTTTACGGTTCCTGGCCTTTTGCTGGCCTTTTGCTCACATGTTCTTTCCTGCGTTATCCCCTGAT
TCTGTGGATAACCGTATTACCGCCTTTGAGTGAGCTGATACCGCTCGCCGCAGCCGAACGACCGAGCGCA
GCGAGTCAGTGAGCGAGGAAGCGGAAGAGCGCCCAATACGCAAACCGCCTCTCCCCGCGCGTTGGCCGAT
TCATTAATGCAGCTGGCACGACAGGTTTCCCGACTGGAAAGCGGGCAGTGAGCGCAACGCAATTAATGTG
AGTTAGCTCACTCATTAGGCACCCCAGGCTTTACACTTTATGCTTCCGGCTCGTATGTTGTGTGGAATTG
TGAGCGGATAACAATTTCACACAGGAAACAGCTATGACCATGATTACGCCAAGCGCGCAATTAACCCTCA
CTAAAGGGAACAAAAGCTGGAGCTGCAAGC
Features (pLannotate 1.2.2; 29 found; start..end, strand, type, name):
      5..231     +  promoter       RSV promoter: Rous sarcoma virus enhancer/promoter
    232..412     +  LTR            5' LTR (truncated): truncated 5' long terminal repeat (LTR) from HIV-1
    459..584     +  misc_feature   HIV-1 Ψ: packaging signal of human immunodeficiency virus type 1
    568..931     +  CDS            HIV-1 gag (fragment): gag protein from human immunodeficiency virus 1; gag
   1077..1310    +  misc_feature   RRE: The Rev response element (RRE) of HIV-1 allows for Rev-dependent mRNA export from the nucleus to the cytoplasm.
   1707..1793    +  CDS            hph (fragment): KHYB_ECOLX - Experimental evidence at protein level: Swiss-Prot protein existence level 1. The aminoglycoside phosphotransferases achieve inactivation of their antibiotic substrates by phosphorylation. Only phosphorylates hygromycin and closely related compounds such as demethyl analogs and destomycin. From Escherichia coli.
   1847..1964    +  misc_feature   cPPT/CTS: central polypurine tract and central termination sequence of HIV-1
   2081..2384    +  enhancer       CMV enhancer: human cytomegalovirus immediate early enhancer
   2385..2588    +  promoter       CMV promoter: human cytomegalovirus (CMV) immediate early promoter
   2614..3852    +  CDS            ADRB2: ADRB2_HUMAN - Also known as ADRB2R, B2AR. Experimental evidence at protein level: Swiss-Prot protein existence level 1. Beta-adrenergic receptors mediate the catecholamine-induced activation of adenylate cyclase through the action of G proteins. The beta-2-adrenergic receptor binds epinephrine with an approximately 30- fold greater affinity than it does norepinephrine. From Homo sapiens (Human).
   4054..4143    +  CDS            UC36_MAIZE (fragment): Experimental evidence at protein level: Swiss-Prot protein existence level 1. From Zea mays (Maize).
   4333..5046    +  CDS            EGFP: EGFP is a basic (constitutively fluorescent) green fluorescent protein published in 1996, derived from Aequorea victoria. It is reported to be a rapidly-maturing weak dimer with moderate acid sensitivity.
   5083..5679    +  CDS            APX1 (fragment): APX1_PEA - Also known as APPX1. Experimental evidence at protein level: Swiss-Prot protein existence level 1. Plays a key role in hydrogen peroxide removal. From Pisum sativum (Garden pea).
   5698..6286    +  misc_feature   WPRE: woodchuck hepatitis virus posttranscriptional regulatory element
   6337..6356    +  misc_feature   cPPT/CTS (fragment): central polypurine tract and central termination sequence of HIV-1
   6358..6591    +  LTR            3' LTR (ΔU3): self-inactivating 3' long terminal repeat (LTR) from HIV-1
   6669..6790    +  polyA_signal   SV40 poly(A) signal: SV40 polyadenylation signal
   6830..6965    +  rep_origin     SV40 ori: SV40 origin of replication
   6986..7004    -  promoter       T7 promoter: promoter for bacteriophage T7 RNA polymerase
   7012..7167    +  CDS            lacZα (fragment): LacZα fragment of β-galactosidase; lacZ fragment
   7172..7600    +  rep_origin     f1 ori (sequence partly withheld): f1 bacteriophage origin of replication; arrow indicates direction of (+) strand synthesis
   7653..7757    +  promoter       AmpR promoter: bla
   7758..8618    +  CDS            AmpR: β-lactamase; bla; confers resistance to ampicillin, carbenicillin, and related antibiotics
   8789..9377    +  rep_origin     ori: high-copy-number ColE1/pMB1/pBR322/pUC origin of replication
   9560..9652    +  CDS            lacI (fragment): lac repressor; lacI; The lac repressor binds to the lac operator to inhibit transcription in E. coli. This inhibition can be relieved by adding lactose or isopropyl-β-D-thiogalactopyranoside (IPTG).
   9665..9686    +  protein_bind   CAP binding site: CAP binding activates transcription in the presence of cAMP. E. coli catabolite activator protein
   9701..9731    +  promoter       lac promoter: promoter for the E. coli lac operon
   9739..9755    +  protein_bind   lac operator: The lac repressor binds to the lac operator to inhibit transcription in E. coli. This inhibition can be relieved by adding lactose or isopropyl-β-D-thiogalactopyranoside (IPTG). lac repressor encoded by lacI
   9800..9818    +  promoter       T3 promoter: promoter for bacteriophage T3 RNA polymerase
