[The description below was written by a language model from this plasmid's Addgene catalogue record and pLannotate feature annotations shown in this document.]
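Description:
β2AR-PPI-CALPon1.0 (APEX) is a third-generation-style, self-inactivating lentiviral transfer plasmid for mammalian expression, built on a pLX208 backbone from which the hygromycin resistance cassette has been removed; only a short hph remnant is annotated, so the record shows no mammalian selection marker. The viral framework comprises an RSV promoter driving a truncated HIV-1 5' LTR, the Ψ packaging signal with a gag fragment, the RRE for Rev-dependent export, a cPPT/CTS, a WPRE downstream of the payload to boost transcript expression, and a ΔU3 3' LTR followed by an SV40 poly(A) signal. In bacteria the 9.8 kb plasmid replicates from a high-copy ColE1/pUC-type origin and is selected with ampicillin through β-lactamase. An f1 ori, an SV40 ori and leftover lac, T7 and T3 elements are also present.

The payload is a single fusion protein of about 3.1 kb expressed from the CMV enhancer/promoter. It consists of the human β2-adrenergic receptor (ADRB2) followed by an E5 element, a TEV protease cleavage site, APEX residues 201–250, a K5 element, EGFP and APEX residues 2–200. The feature table confirms ADRB2, EGFP and the larger ascorbate peroxidase-derived fragment. The region between ADRB2 and EGFP is largely unannotated apart from a spurious-looking short maize protein match, which probably falls within the small APEX segment. E5 and K5 are presumably complementary coiled-coil peptides that hold the rearranged peroxidase in an inactive state until the TEV site is cut, although the record does not spell out the mechanism.

The plasmid is described as component 1 of a peroxidase reporter for the interaction between β2AR and β-arrestin 2. The partner component is supplied on a separate construct, and EGFP allows expression to be monitored.
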