Addgene plasmid #213406: β2AR-PPI-CALPon1.0 (APEX)
Purpose: Peroxidase (APEX) reporter for beta 2-adrenergic receptor (β2AR) and β-arrestin 2 interaction (component 1)
Depositing lab: Wenjing Wang. Depositing organization: University of Michigan. Publication: Modular Peroxidase-Based Reporters for Detecting Protease Activity and Protein Interactions with Temporal Gating. Zhou G, Wan WW, Wang W. J Am Chem Soc. 2022 Dec 21;144(50):22933-22940. doi: 10.1021/jacs.2c08280. Epub 2022 Dec 13. PubMed 36511757.
Backbone
  Vector backbone: pLX208
  Backbone size w/o insert (bp): 6769
  Modifications to backbone: no Hygromycin
  Vector type: Mammalian Expression, Lentiviral
Growth in bacteria
  Bacterial resistance: Ampicillin, 100 μg/mL
  Growth temperature: 37°C
  Growth strain: NEB Stable
  Copy number: Unknown
Gene/Insert
  Gene/Insert name: β2AR-E5-TEVcs-APEX(201-250)-K5-EGFP-APEX(2-200)
  Species: H. sapiens (human)
  Insert size (bp): 3072
  Promoter: CMV
  Tag / fusion protein: EGFP
  Cloning method: Gibson Cloning
  Sequencing primers: 5′ CGCAAATGGGCGGTAGGCGTG; 3′ CATAGCGTAAAAGGAGCAACA
Terms and licenses: Academic/Nonprofit Terms; Industry Terms: Not Available to Industry
How to cite: β2AR-PPI-CALPon1.0 (APEX) was a gift from Wenjing Wang (Addgene plasmid # 213406 ; http://n2t.net/addgene:213406 ; RRID:Addgene_213406)
